Addgene plasmid #106256: pZA-GFP-R5
Purpose: Constitutively expresses GFP fused with silaffin-R5 silica affinity peptide
Depositing lab: Urartu Seker. Depositing organization: Bilkent University. Publication: Autonomous Synthesis of Fluorescent Silica Biodots Using Engineered Fusion Proteins. Olmez TT, Yuca E, Eyupoglu E, Catalak HB, Sahin O, Seker UOS. ACS Omega. 2018 Jan 31;3(1):585-594. doi: 10.1021/acsomega.7b01769. Epub 2018 Jan 18. PubMed 30023783.
Backbone
  Vector backbone: pZA
  Backbone manufacturer: expressys
  Backbone size w/o insert (bp): 2091
  Total vector size (bp): 2880
  Modifications to backbone: Promoter replaced by constitutively active promoter proD
  Vector type: Bacterial Expression
Growth in bacteria
  Bacterial resistance: Chloramphenicol, 25 μg/mL
  Growth temperature: 37°C
  Growth strain: DH5alpha
  Copy number: Low Copy
Gene/Insert
  Gene/Insert name: Green fluorescent protein (alt name: GFP)
  Insert size (bp): 789
  Tag / fusion protein: Added silaffin R5 peptide to C terminus of GFP after GGGGS linker (C terminal on insert)
  Cloning method: Gibson Cloning
  Sequencing primers: 5′ TTTTCGCCAGATATCGACGTCT; 3′ CGTTCGTAAGCCATTTCCGCTC
Terms and licenses: Academic/Nonprofit Terms; Industry Terms: Not Available to Industry
How to cite: pZA-GFP-R5 was a gift from Urartu Seker (Addgene plasmid # 106256 ; http://n2t.net/addgene:106256 ; RRID:Addgene_106256)
