[The description below was written by a language model from this plasmid's Addgene catalogue record and pLannotate feature annotations shown in this document.]
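Description:
pZA-GFP-R5 is a small bacterial expression plasmid built on the pZA backbone, a modular E. coli vector. It replicates from the p15A origin, which the catalogue lists as low copy and which is compatible with ColE1-type plasmids. Selection is by chloramphenicol, through a chloramphenicol acetyltransferase gene driven by its own cat promoter and followed by the lambda t0 terminator. A short fragment annotated as RSF ori next to p15A is most likely a similarity hit rather than a second functional origin.

The payload is a green fluorescent protein open reading frame carrying the silaffin R5 peptide at its C terminus, joined through a GGGGS flexible linker, with the rrnB T1 terminator downstream. R5 is a silica-binding and silica-precipitating peptide derived from diatom silaffin. The fusion therefore couples a fluorescent reporter to silica affinity, and the associated work used such proteins to form fluorescent silica nanostructures.

The catalogue and the sequenced record differ on several points:

- **Promoter:** the catalogue states that the original promoter was replaced by the constitutive proD promoter. The automated annotation instead detects a PLtetO-1 promoter upstream of the coding sequence, plus a second PLtetO-1 fragment elsewhere. PLtetO-1 also behaves constitutively in hosts lacking TetR, but the records do not resolve which promoter is present.
- **Fluorescent protein label:** the annotation tool labels the coding sequence as hfriFP rather than GFP, and the annotated span does not separately mark the linker or R5 peptide.
- **Size:** the sequenced record is somewhat longer than the catalogued total size. It also contains a 5S rRNA segment and a partial rrnB T1 terminator that the catalogue does not describe.
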