Features (pLannotate 1.2.2; 11 found; start..end, strand, type, name):
      1..74      +  promoter       PLtetO-1 promoter: modified phage lambda PL promoter with tet operator sites (Lutz and Bujard, 1997)
    127..840     +  CDS            hfriFP: hfriFP is a fluorescent protein published in 2013, derived from Herbaspirillum frisingense.
    933..1019    +  terminator     rrnB T1 terminator: Escherichia coli rrnB; transcription terminator T1 from the E. coli rrnB gene
   1045..1100    -  rep_origin     RSF ori (fragment): Plasmids containing the RSF 1030 origin of replication can be propagated in E. coli cells that contain additional plasmids with compatible origins.
   1188..1733    -  rep_origin     p15A ori: Plasmids containing the medium-copy-number p15A origin of replication can be propagated in E. coli cells that contain a second plasmid with the ColE1 origin.
   1847..1941    -  terminator     lambda t0 terminator: transcription terminator from phage lambda
   1962..2621    -  CDS            CmR: chloramphenicol acetyltransferase; cat; confers resistance to chloramphenicol
   2622..2724    -  promoter       cat promoter: promoter of the E. coli cat gene encoding chloramphenicol acetyltransferase
   2763..2817    +  promoter       PLtetO-1 promoter (fragment): modified phage lambda PL promoter with tet operator sites (Lutz and Bujard, 1997)
   2896..3011    +  ncRNA          5S rRNA: Accession: RF00001 - 5S ribosomal RNA
   3015..3052    +  terminator     rrnB T1 terminator (fragment): transcription terminator T1 from the E. coli rrnB gene
>Addgene plasmid #106256 | pZA-GFP-R5 | addgene full sequence | sequence record 232729 | Addgene NGS Result
TCCCTATCAGTGATAGAGATTGACATCCCTATCAGTGATAGAGATACTGAGCACATCAGCAGGACGCACT
GACCGAATTCTACCATTCACCTCTTGGATTTGGGTATTAAAGAGGAGAAAGGTACCATGCGTAAAGGAGA
AGAACTTTTCACTGGAGTTGTCCCAATTCTTGTTGAATTAGATGGTGATGTTAATGGGCACAAATTTTCT
GTCAGTGGAGAGGGTGAAGGTGATGCAACATACGGAAAACTTACCCTTAAATTTATTTGCACTACTGGAA
AACTACCTGTTCCATGGCCAACACTTGTCACTACTTTCGGTTATGGTGTTCAATGCTTTGCGAGATACCC
AGATCATATGAAACAGCATGACTTTTTCAAGAGTGCCATGCCCGAAGGTTATGTACAGGAAAGAACTATA
TTTTTCAAAGATGACGGGAACTACAAGACACGTGCTGAAGTCAAGTTTGAAGGTGATACCCTTGTTAATA
GAATCGAGTTAAAAGGTATTGATTTTAAAGAAGATGGAAACATTCTTGGACACAAATTGGAATACAACTA
TAACTCACACAATGTATACATCATGGCAGACAAACAAAAGAATGGAATCAAAGTTAACTTCAAAATTAGA
CACAACATTGAAGATGGAAGCGTTCAACTAGCAGACCATTATCAACAAAATACTCCAATTGGCGATGGCC
CTGTCCTTTTACCAGACAACCATTACCTGTCCACACAATCTGCCCTTTCGAAAGATCCCAACGAAAAGAG
AGACCACATGGTCCTTCTTGAGTTTGTAACAGCTGCTGGGATTACACATGGCATGGATGAACTATACAAA
GGTGGCGGTGGCAGCAGCAGCAAAAAAAGCGGCAGCTATAGCGGCAGCAAAGGCAGCAAACGCCGCATTC
TGTAAACGCGTGCTAGAGGCATCAAATAAAACGAAAGGCTCAGTCGAAAGACTGGGCCTTTCGTTTTATC
TGTTGTTTGTCGGTGAACGCTCTCCTGAGTAGGACAAATCCGCCGCCCTAGACCTAGGGATATATTCCGC
TTCCTCGCTCACTGACTCGCTACGCTCGGTCGTTCGACTGCGGCGAGCGGAAATGGCTTACGAACGGGGC
GGAGATTTCCTGGAAGATGCCAGGAAGATACTTAACAGGGAAGTGAGAGGGCCGCGGCAAAGCCGTTTTT
CCATAGGCTCCGCCCCCCTGACAAGCATCACGAAATCTGACGCTCAAATCAGTGGTGGCGAAACCCGACA
GGACTATAAAGATACCAGGCGTTTCCCCCTGGCGGCTCCCTCGTGCGCTCTCCTGTTCCTGCCTTTCGGT
TTACCGGTGTCATTCCGCTGTTATGGCCGCGTTTGTCTCATTCCACGCCTGACACTCAGTTCCGGGTAGG
CAGTTCGCTCCAAGCTGGACTGTATGCACGAACCCCCCGTTCAGTCCGACCGCTGCGCCTTATCCGGTAA
CTATCGTCTTGAGTCCAACCCGGAAAGACATGCAAAAGCACCACTGGCAGCAGCCACTGGTAATTGATTT
AGAGGAGTTAGTCTTGAAGTCATGCGCCGGTTAAGGCTAAACTGAAAGGACAAGTTTTGGTGACTGCGCT
CCTCCAAGCCAGTTACCTCGGTTCAAAGAGTTGGTAGCTCAGAGAACCTTCGAAAAACCGCCCTGCAAGG
CGGTTTTTTCGTTTTCAGAGCAAGAGATTACGCGCAGACCAAAACGATCTCAAGAAGATCATCTTATTAA
TCAGATAAAATATTTCTAGATTTCAGTGCAATTTATCTCTTCAAATGTAGCACCTGAAGTCAGCCCCATA
CGATATAAGTTGTTACTAGTGCTTGGATTCTCACCAATAAAAAACGCCCGGCGGCAACCGAGCGTTCTGA
ACAAATCCAGATGGAGTTCTGAGGTCATTACTGGATCTATCAACAGGAGTCCAAGCGAGCTCGATATCAA
ATTACGCCCCGCCCTGCCACTCATCGCAGTACTGTTGTAATTCATTAAGCATTCTGCCGACATGGAAGCC
ATCACAAACGGCATGATGAACCTGAATCGCCAGCGGCATCAGCACCTTGTCGCCTTGCGTATAATATTTG
CCCATGGTGAAAACGGGGGCGAAGAAGTTGTCCATATTGGCCACGTTTAAATCAAAACTGGTGAAACTCA
CCCAGGGATTGGCTGAGACGAAAAACATATTCTCAATAAACCCTTTAGGGAAATAGGCCAGGTTTTCACC
GTAACACGCCACATCTTGCGAATATATGTGTAGAAACTGCCGGAAATCGTCGTGGTATTCACTCCAGAGC
GATGAAAACGTTTCAGTTTGCTCATGGAAAACGGTGTAACAAGGGTGAACACTATCCCATATCACCAGCT
CACCGTCTTTCATTGCCATACGGAATTCCGGATGAGCATTCATCAGGCGGGCAAGAATGTGAATAAAGGC
CGGATAAAACTTGTGCTTATTTTTCTTTACGGTCTTTAAAAAGGCCGTAATATCCAGCTGAACGGTCTGG
TTATAGGTACATTGAGCAACTGACTGAAATGCCTCAAAATGTTCTTTACGATGCCATTGGGATATATCAA
CGGTGGTATATCCAGTGATTTTTTTCTCCATTTTAGCTTCCTTAGCTCCTGAAAATCTCGATAACTCAAA
AAATACGCCCGGTAGTGATCTTATTTCATTATGGTGAAAGTTGGAACCTCTTACGTGCCGATCAACGTCT
CATTTTCGCCAGATATCGACGTCAAAGGGCCCTCCCTATCAGTGATAGAGATTGACATCCCTATCAGTGA
TAGAGATACTGAGCACAGTCGACACCCAAATCCAGGAGGTGATTGGTAGTGGTGGTTAATGAAAATTAAC
TTACTACTACCATATATCTCTAGATGCCTGGCGGCAGTAGCGCGGTGGTCCCACCTGACCCCATGCCGAA
CTCAGAAGTGAAACGCCGTAGCGCCGATGGTAGTGTGGGGTCTCCCCATGCGAGAGTAGGGAACTGCCAG
GCATCAAATAAAACGAAAGGCTCAGTCGAAAGACTGGGCCTTCTCGAG
